>Addgene plasmid #158961 | pBS U6a gRNA | addgene full sequence | sequence record 310192 | Addgene NGS Result
CACCTG
[124 nt withheld, positions 7-130]
C
[91 nt withheld, positions 132-222]
A
[49 nt withheld, positions 224-272]
CCTTTGACGTTGGAGTCCACGTTCTTT
[37 nt withheld, positions 300-336]
ACCCTATCTCGGTCTATTCTTTTGATTTATAAGGGATTTTGCCGATTTCGGCCTATTGGTTAAAAAATGA
GCTGATTTAACAAAAATTTAACGCGAATTTTAACAAAATATTAACGCTTACAATTTCCATTCGCCATTCA
GGCTGCGCAACTGTTGGGAAGGGCGATCGGTGCGGGCCTCTTCGCTATTACGCCAGCTGGCGAAAGGGGG
ATGTGCTGCAAGGCGATTAAGTTGGGTAACGCCAGGGTTTTCCCAGTCACGACGTTGTAAAACGACGGCC
AGTGAATTGTAATACGACTCACTATAGGGCGAATTGGGTACCGGCGCGCCATATATCCCGGGGCGTCTTT
TGTTCTGGTCATCAAGGAGGGGGGAATGTTCTGCGCATGCCTGTGGGGGAGGGAGAAGGACACGTCACTG
AAAACGTCCCTGCATCACACCGAGACACCCAATCACTCAAGCCGAGACCAGATAATTTTGCATATGCTTT
AAAGTTTGAAAAATACCACGGTAAACCCTCACACAAACTCTGGATTTGAGATCTTTCAGGTTTTATCAGT
TTGCAGGTTTATGTCACCATGATATAGGGTCAGACTTGATCTAAGGGAGCTGAATAAGTGGTTTAGTCAC
TCACCACCTCCCAAAAACATACCCAGAAGTCCCTGGTATATATAGCTCTCCCTCCAGCTCTTGGTTCGGC
TAGCACTCCTCAGTGACGAGGAGTCAGTAGCGTTTTAGAGCTAGAAATAGCAAGTTAAAATAAGGCTAGT
CCGTTATCAACTTGAAAAAGTGGCACCGAGTCGGTGCTTTTTTGCTAGCATGAGCTCCAGCTTTTGTTCC
CTTTAGTGAGGGTTAATTTCGAGCTTGGCGTAATCATGGTCATAGCTGTTTCCTGTGTGAAATTGTTATC
CGCTCACAATTCCACACAACATACGAGCCGGAAGCATAAAGTGTAAAGCCTGGGGTGCCTAATGAGTGAG
CTAACTCACATTAATTGCGTTGCGCTCACTGCCCGCTTTCCAGTCGGGAAACCTGTCGTGCCAGCTGCAT
TAATGAATCGGCCAACGCGCGGGGAGAGGCGGTTTGCGTATTGGGCGCTCTTCCGCTTCCTCGCTCACTG
ACTCGCTGCGCTCGGTCGTTCGGCTGCGGCGAGCGGTATCAGCTCACTCAAAGGCGGTAATACGGTTATC
CACAGAATCAGGGGATAACGCAGGAAAGAACATGTGAGCAAAAGGCCAGCAAAAGGCCAGGAACCGTAAA
AAGGCCGCGTTGCTGGCGTTTTTCCATAGGCTCCGCCCCCCTGACGAGCATCACAAAAATCGACGCTCAA
GTCAGAGGTGGCGAAACCCGACAGGACTATAAAGATACCAGGCGTTTCCCCCTGGAAGCTCCCTCGTGCG
CTCTCCTGTTCCGACCCTGCCGCTTACCGGATACCTGTCCGCCTTTCTCCCTTCGGGAAGCGTGGCGCTT
TCTCATAGCTCACGCTGTAGGTATCTCAGTTCGGTGTAGGTCGTTCGCTCCAAGCTGGGCTGTGTGCACG
AACCCCCCGTTCAGCCCGACCGCTGCGCCTTATCCGGTAACTATCGTCTTGAGTCCAACCCGGTAAGACA
CGACTTATCGCCACTGGCAGCAGCCACTGGTAACAGGATTAGCAGAGCGAGGTATGTAGGCGGTGCTACA
GAGTTCTTGAAGTGGTGGCCTAACTACGGCTACACTAGAAGAACAGTATTTGGTATCTGCGCTCTGCTGA
AGCCAGTTACCTTCGGAAAAAGAGTTGGTAGCTCTTGATCCGGCAAACAAACCACCGCTGGTAGCGGTGG
TTTTTTTGTTTGCAAGCAGCAGATTACGCGCAGAAAAAAAGGATCTCAAGAAGATCCTTTGATCTTTTCT
ACGGGGTCTGACGCTCAGTGGAACGAAAACTCACGTTAAGGGATTTTGGTCATGAGATTATCAAAAAGGA
TCTTCACCTAGATCCTTTTAAATTAAAAATGAAGTTTTAAATCAATCTAAAGTATATATGAGTAAACTTG
GTCTGACAGTTACCAATGCTTAATCAGTGAGGCACCTATCTCAGCGATCTGTCTATTTCGTTCATCCATA
GTTGCCTGACTCCCCGTCGTGTAGATAACTACGATACGGGAGGGCTTACCATCTGGCCCCAGTGCTGCAA
TGATACCGCGAGACCCACGCTCACCGGCTCCAGATTTATCAGCAATAAACCAGCCAGCCGGAAGGGCCGA
GCGCAGAAGTGGTCCTGCAACTTTATCCGCCTCCATCCAGTCTATTAATTGTTGCCGGGAAGCTAGAGTA
AGTAGTTCGCCAGTTAATAGTTTGCGCAACGTTGTTGCCATTGCTACAGGCATCGTGGTGTCACGCTCGT
CGTTTGGTATGGCTTCATTCAGCTCCGGTTCCCAACGATCAAGGCGAGTTACATGATCCCCCATGTTGTG
CAAAAAAGCGGTTAGCTCCTTCGGTCCTCCGATCGTTGTCAGAAGTAAGTTGGCCGCAGTGTTATCACTC
ATGGTTATGGCAGCACTGCATAATTCTCTTACTGTCATGCCATCCGTAAGATGCTTTTCTGTGACTGGTG
AGTACTCAACCAAGTCATTCTGAGAATAGTGTATGCGGCGACCGAGTTGCTCTTGCCCGGCGTCAATACG
GGATAATACCGCGCCACATAGCAGAACTTTAAAAGTGCTCATCATTGGAAAACGTTCTTCGGGGCGAAAA
CTCTCAAGGATCTTACCGCTGTTGAGATCCAGTTCGATGTAACCCACTCGTGCACCCAACTGATCTTCAG
CATCTTTTACTTTCACCAGCGTTTCTGGGTGAGCAAAAACAGGAAGGCAAAATGCCGCAAAAAAGGGAAT
AAGGGCGACACGGAAATGTTGAATACTCATACTCTTCCTTTTTCAATATTATTGAAGCATTTATCAGGGT
TATTGTCTCATGAGCGGATACATATTTGAATGTATTTAGAAAAATAAACAAATAGGGGTTCCGCGCACAT
TTCCCCGAAAAGTGC
Features (pLannotate 1.2.2; 12 found; start..end, strand, type, name):
      7..435     +  rep_origin     f1 ori (sequence partly withheld): f1 bacteriophage origin of replication; arrow indicates direction of (+) strand synthesis
    466..623     -  CDS            lacZα (fragment): LacZα fragment of β-galactosidase; lacZ fragment
    626..644     +  promoter       T7 promoter: promoter for bacteriophage T7 RNA polymerase
   1068..1143    +  misc_RNA       gRNA scaffold: guide RNA scaffold for the Streptococcus pyogenes CRISPR/Cas9 system
   1176..1194    -  promoter       T3 promoter: promoter for bacteriophage T3 RNA polymerase
   1239..1255    -  protein_bind   lac operator: The lac repressor binds to the lac operator to inhibit transcription in E. coli. This inhibition can be relieved by adding lactose or isopropyl-β-D-thiogalactopyranoside (IPTG). lac repressor encoded by lacI
   1263..1293    -  promoter       lac promoter: promoter for the E. coli lac operon
   1308..1329    -  protein_bind   CAP binding site: CAP binding activates transcription in the presence of cAMP. E. coli catabolite activator protein
   1342..1434    -  CDS            lacI (fragment): lac repressor; lacI; The lac repressor binds to the lac operator to inhibit transcription in E. coli. This inhibition can be relieved by adding lactose or isopropyl-β-D-thiogalactopyranoside (IPTG).
   1617..2205    -  rep_origin     ori: high-copy-number ColE1/pMB1/pBR322/pUC origin of replication
   2376..3236    -  CDS            AmpR: β-lactamase; bla; confers resistance to ampicillin, carbenicillin, and related antibiotics
   3237..3341    -  promoter       AmpR promoter: bla
