[The description below was written by a language model from this plasmid's Addgene catalogue record and pLannotate feature annotations shown in this document.]
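Description:
pBS U6a gRNA is a small (3,361 bp) CRISPR guide RNA expression backbone built in pBluescript and intended for use in zebrafish. It is propagated in E. coli as a high-copy plasmid through a ColE1/pUC-type origin, with ampicillin selection provided by the β-lactamase gene and its native promoter. The usual pBluescript elements remain: an f1 phage origin for single-stranded DNA production, the lac promoter, operator and CAP site with lacZα and lacI fragments, and T7 and T3 phage promoters flanking the former cloning region. The lacZα annotation is only a fragment, consistent with the insert interrupting the polylinker.

The payload lies between the T7 and T3 promoters and has two parts. The first is a 355 bp zebrafish U6a promoter. The automated feature table does not annotate it, but the unannotated stretch upstream of the scaffold is the likely location. The second is a 76 nt Streptococcus pyogenes Cas9 gRNA scaffold, annotated on the forward strand. U6 promoters recruit RNA polymerase III, which produces short, uncapped, non-polyadenylated transcripts with defined ends, so they suit guide RNA expression in vivo. The record names no targeting spacer, which fits the stated purpose of an empty backbone into which a user-chosen target sequence is placed between promoter and scaffold. It also does not describe the cloning sites used for this. The plasmid encodes no Cas9, which must be supplied separately. The associated publication concerns Cre-controlled CRISPR mutagenesis for conditional gene inactivation in zebrafish, and this plasmid appears to be the gRNA expression building block for that system.
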