Addgene plasmid #158961: pBS U6a gRNA
Purpose: gRNA backbone driven by zebrafish U6a promoter
Depositing lab: Michael Brand. Depositing organization: Technische Universitaet Dresden. Publication: Cre-Controlled CRISPR mutagenesis provides fast and easy conditional gene inactivation in zebrafish. Hans S, Zoller D, Hammer J, Stucke J, Spiess S, Kesavan G, Kroehne V, Eguiguren JS, Ezhkova D, Petzold A, Dahl A, Brand M. Nat Commun. 2021 Feb 18;12(1):1125. doi: 10.1038/s41467-021-21427-6. PubMed 33602923.
Backbone
  Vector backbone: pBluescript
  Total vector size (bp): 3361
  Vector type: CRISPR
Growth in bacteria
  Bacterial resistance: Ampicillin, 100 μg/mL
  Growth temperature: 37°C
  Growth strain: DH5alpha
  Copy number: High Copy
Gene/Insert 1
  Gene/Insert name: zf U6a promoter
  Species: D. rerio (zebrafish), Synthetic
  Insert size (bp): 355
Gene/Insert 2
  Gene/Insert name: gRNA backbone
  Species: Synthetic
  Insert size (bp): 76
Terms and licenses: Academic/Nonprofit Terms; Industry Terms: Not Available to Industry
How to cite: pBS U6a gRNA was a gift from Michael Brand (Addgene plasmid # 158961 ; http://n2t.net/addgene:158961 ; RRID:Addgene_158961)
